>Addgene plasmid #111509 | FGFR1-optoDroplet | depositor full sequence | sequence record 209503 | FGFR1-optoDroplet sequence 13183 bps
CGGATCTCGACGGTCGCCAAATGGCAGTATTCATCCACAATTTTAAAAGAAAAGGGGGGATTGGGGGGTA
CAGTGCAGGGGAAAGAATAGTAGACATAATAGCAACAGACATACAAACTAAAGAATTACAAAAACAAATT
ACAAAAATTCAAAATTTTCGGGTTTATTACAGGGACAGCAGAGATCCAGTTTGGATCGATAAGCTTGATA
TCGAATTCCTGCAGCCCCGATAAAATAAAAGATTTTATTTAGTCTCCAGAAAAAGGGGGGAATGAAAGAC
CCCACCTGTAGGTTATGGCAAGCTAGCTGCAGTAACGCCATTATTGCAAGGCATGGAAAAATACCAAACC
AAGAATAGAGAAGTTCAGATCAAGGGCGGGTACATGAAAATAGCTAACGTAGGGCCAAACAGGATATCTG
CGGTGAGCAGTTTCGGCCCCGGCCCGGGGCCAAGAACAGATGGTCACCGCAGTTTCGGCCCCGGCCCGAG
GCCAAGAGCAGATGGTCCCCAGATATGGCCCAACCCTCAGCAGTTTCTTAAGACCCATCAGATGTTTCCA
GGCTCCCCCAAGGACCTGAAATGACCCTGCGCCTTATTTGAATTAACCAATCAGCCTGCTTCTCGCTTCT
GTTCGCGCGCTTCTGCTTCCCGAGCTCTATAAAAGAGCTCACAACCCCTCACTCGGCGCGCCAGTCCTCC
GACAGACTGAGTCGCCCGGGGGGGATCTGGAGCTCTCGAGAATTCTCACGCGTATGGGTTCCTCCAAATC
CAAGCCCAAGGACGCATCTCAGCGACGTCGCGCCTCAAACGATTATACCCAACAAGCAACCCAAAGCTAT
GGGGCCTACCCCACCCAGCCCGGGCAGGGCTATTCCCAGCAGAGCAGTCAGCCCTACGGACAGCAGAGTT
ACAGTGGTTATAGCCAGTCCACGGACACTTCAGGCTATGGCCAGAGCAGCTATTCTTCTTATGGCCAGAG
CCAGAACACAGGCTATGGAACTCAGTCAACTCCCCAGGGATATGGCTCGACTGGCGGCTATGGCAGTAGC
CAGAGCTCCCAATCGTCTTACGGGCAGCAGTCCTCCTATCCTGGCTATGGCCAGCAGCCAGCTCCCAGCA
GCACCTCGGGAAGTTACGGTAGCAGTTCTCAGAGCAGCAGCTATGGGCAGCCCCAGAGTGGGAGCTACAG
CCAGCAGCCTAGCTATGGTGGACAGCAGCAAAGCTATGGACAGCAGCAAAGCTATAATCCCCCTCAGGGC
TATGGACAGCAGAACCAGTACAACAGCAGCAGTGGTGGTGGAGGTGGAGGTGGAGGTGGAGGTAACTATG
GCCAAGATCAATCCTCCATGAGTAGTGGTGGTGGCAGTGGTGGCGGTTATGGCAATCAAGACCAGAGTGG
TGGAGGTGGCAGCGGTGGCTATGGACAGCAGGACCGTGGAGGTGGAGGAATGGTGAGCGAGCTGATTAAG
GAGAACATGCCCATGAAGCTGTACATGGAGGGCACCGTGAACAACCACCACTTCAAGTGCACATCCGAGG
GCGAAGGCAAGCCCTACGAGGGCACCCAGACCATGAGAATCAAGGTCGTCGAGGGCGGCCCTCTCCCCTT
CGCCTTCGACATCCTGGCTACCAGCTTCATGTACGGCAGCAGAACCTTCATCAAGCACCCTCCGGGCATC
CCCGACTTCTTTAAGCAGTCCTTCCCTGAGGGCTTCACATGGGAGAGAGTCACCACATACGAAGACGGGG
GCGTGCTGACCGCTACCCAGGACACCAGCCTCCAGGACGGCTGCCTCATCTACAACGTCAAGGTTAGAGG
GGTGAACTTCCCAGCCAACGGCCCTGTGATGCAGAAGAAAACACTCGGCTGGGAGGCCTCCACCGAGACG
ATGTACCCCGCTGACGGCGGCCTGGAAGGCGCATGTGACATGGCCCTGAAGCTCGTGGGCGGGGGCCACC
TGATCTGCAACCTTGAGACCACATACAGATCCAAGAAACCCGCTACGAACCTCAAGATGCCCGGCGTCTA
CAACGTGGACCACAGACTGGAAAGAATCAAGGAGGCCGACGATGAGACCTACGTCGAGCAGCACGAGGTG
GCTGTGGCCAGATACTCTACTGGTGGCGCTGGTGATGGAGGTAAAGCGGCCACGCGTACGCGTATGAAGA
TGGACAAAAAGACTATAGTTTGGTTTAGAAGAGACCTAAGGATTGAGGATAATCCTGCATTAGCAGCAGC
TGCTCACGAAGGATCTGTTTTTCCTGTCTTCATTTGGTGTCCTGAAGAAGAAGGACAGTTTTATCCTGGA
AGAGCTTCAAGATGGTGGATGAAACAATCACTTGCTCACTTATCTCAATCCTTGAAGGCTCTTGGATCTG
ACCTCACTTTAATCAAAACCCACAACACGATTTCAGCGATCTTGGATTGTATCCGCGTTACCGGTGCTAC
AAAAGTCGTCTTTAACCACCTCTATGATCCTGTTTCGTTAGTTCGGGACCATACCGTAAAGGAGAAGCTG
GTGGAACGTGGGATCTCTGTGCAAAGCTACAATGGAGATCTATTGTATGAACCGTGGGAGATATACTGCG
AAAAGGGCAAACCTTTTACGAGTTTCAATTCTTACTGGAAGAAATGCTTAGATATGTCGATTGAATCCGT
TATGCTTCCTCCTCCTTGGCGGTTGATGCCAATAACTGCAGCGGCTGAAGCGATTTGGGCGTGTTCGATT
GAAGAACTAGGGCTGGAGAATGAGGCCGAGAAACCGAGCAATGCGTTGTTAACTAGAGCTTGGTCTCCAG
GATGGAGCAATGCTGATAAGTTACTAAATGAGTTCATCGAGAAGCAGTTGATAGATTATGCAAAGAACAG
CAAGAAAGTTGTTGGGAATTCTACTTCACTACTTTCTCCGTATCTCCATTTCGGGGAAATAAGCGTCAGA
CACGTTTTCCAGTGTGCCCGGATGAAACAAATTATATGGGCAAGAGATAAGAACAGTGAAGGAGAAGAAA
GTGCAGATCTTTTTCTTAGGGGAATCGGTTTAAGAGAGTATTCTCGGTATATATGTTTCAACTTCCCGTT
TACTCACGAGCAATCGTTGTTGAGTCATCTTCGGTTTTTCCCTTGGGATGCTGATGTTGATAAGTTCAAG
GCCTGGAGACAAGGCAGGACCGGTTATCCGTTGGTGGATGCCGGAATGAGAGAGCTTTGGGCTACCGGAT
GGATGCATAACAGAATAAGAGTGATTGTTTCAAGCTTTGCTGTGAAGTTTCTTCTCCTTCCATGGAAATG
GGGAATGAAGTATTTCTGGGATACACTTTTGGATGCTGATTTGGAATGTGACATCCTTGGCTGGCAGTAT
ATCTCTGGGAGTATCCCCGATGGCCACGAGCTTGATCGCTTGGACAATCCCGCGTTACAAGGCGCCAAAT
ATGACCCAGAAGGTGAGTACATAAGGCAATGGCTTCCCGAGCTTGCGAGATTGCCAACTGAATGGATCCA
TCATCCATGGGACGCTCCTTTAACCGTACTCAAAGCTTCTGGTGTGGAACTCGGAACAAACTATGCGAAA
CCCATTGTAGACATCGACACAGCTCGTGAGCTACTAGCTAAAGCTATTTCAAGAACCCGTGAAGCACAGA
TCATGATCGGAGCAGCAGCCCGGGATCCACCGGTCGCCACCGGTTCAGGGAGCGGATCCGGCTCAGGGAG
TGCGGCCGACAAGATGAAGAGTGGTACCAAGAAGAGTGACTTCCACAGCCAGATGGCTGTGCACAAGCTG
GCCAAGAGCATCCCTCTGCGCAGACAGGTGTCTGCTGACTCCAGTGCATCCATGAACTCTGGGGTTCTTC
TGGTTCGGCCATCACGGCTCTCCTCCAGTGGGACTCCCATGCTAGCAGGGGTCTCTGAGTATGAGCTTCC
CGAAGACCCTCGCTGGGAGCTGCCTCGGGACAGACTGGTCTTAGGCAAACCCCTGGGAGAGGGCTGCTTT
GGGCAGGTGGTGTTGGCAGAGGCTATCGGGCTGGACAAGGACAAACCCAACCGTGTGACCAAAGTGGCTG
TGAAGATGTTGAAGTCGGACGCAACAGAGAAAGACTTGTCAGACCTGATCTCAGAAATGGAGATGATGAA
GATGATCGGGAAGCATAAGAATATCATCAACCTGCTGGGGGCCTGCACGCAGGATGGTCCCTTGTATGTC
ATCGTGGAGTATGCCTCCAAGGGCAACCTGCGGGAGTACCTGCAGGCCCGGAGGCCCCCAGGGCTGGAAT
ACTGCTACAACCCCAGCCACAACCCAGAGGAGCAGCTCTCCTCCAAGGACCTGGTGTCCTGCGCCTACCA
GGTGGCCCGAGGCATGGAGTATCTGGCCTCCAAGAAGTGCATACACCGAGACCTGGCAGCCAGGAATGTC
CTGGTGACAGAGGACAATGTGATGAAGATAGCAGACTTTGGCCTCGCACGGGACATTCACCACATCGACT
ACTATAAAAAGACAACCAACGGCCGACTGCCTGTGAAGTGGATGGCACCCGAGGCATTATTTGACCGGAT
CTACACCCACCAGAGTGATGTGTGGTCTTTCGGGGTGCTCCTGTGGGAGATCTTCACTCTGGGCGGCTCC
CCATACCCCGGTGTGCCTGTGGAGGAACTTTTCAAGCTGCTGAAGGAGGGTCACCGCATGGACAAGCCCA
GTAACTGCACCAACGAGCTGTACATGATGATGCGGGACTGCTGGCATGCAGTGCCCTCACAGAGACCCAC
CTTCAAGCAGCTGGTGGAAGACCTGGACCGCATCGTGGCCTTGACCTCCAACCAGGAGTACCTGGACCTG
TCCATGCCCCTGGACCAGTACTCCCCCAGCTTTCCCGACACCCGGAGCTCTACGTGCTCCTCAGGGGAGG
ATTCCGTCTTCTCTCATGAGCCGCTGCCCGAGGAGCCCTGCCTGCCCCGACACCCAGCCCAGCTTGCCAA
TGGCGGACTCAAACGCCGCTGAGCGGCCGCAACTCCCACCTGCAACATGCGTGACTGACTGAGGCCGCGA
CTCTAGAGTCGACCTGCAGGCATGCAAGCTTGATATCAAGCTTATCGATAATCAACCTCTGGATTACAAA
ATTTGTGAAAGATTGACTGGTATTCTTAACTATGTTGCTCCTTTTACGCTATGTGGATACGCTGCTTTAA
TGCCTTTGTATCATGCTATTGCTTCCCGTATGGCTTTCATTTTCTCCTCCTTGTATAAATCCTGGTTGCT
GTCTCTTTATGAGGAGTTGTGGCCCGTTGTCAGGCAACGTGGCGTGGTGTGCACTGTGTTTGCTGACGCA
ACCCCCACTGGTTGGGGCATTGCCACCACCTGTCAGCTCCTTTCCGGGACTTTCGCTTTCCCCCTCCCTA
TTGCCACGGCGGAACTCATCGCCGCCTGCCTTGCCCGCTGCTGGACAGGGGCTCGGCTGTTGGGCACTGA
CAATTCCGTGGTGTTGTCGGGGAAATCATCGTCCTTTCCTTGGCTGCTCGCCTGTGTTGCCACCTGGATT
CTGCGCGGGACGTCCTTCTGCTACGTCCCTTCGGCCCTCAATCCAGCGGACCTTCCTTCCCGCGGCCTGC
TGCCGGCTCTGCGGCCTCTTCCGCGTCTTCGCCTTCGCCCTCAGACGAGTCGGATCTCCCTTTGGGCCGC
CTCCCCGCATCGATACCGTCGACCAAGGCAGCTGTAGATCTTAGCCACTTTTTAAAAGAAAAGGGGGGAC
TGGAAGGGCTAATTCACTCCCAACGAAGACAAGATCTGCTTTTTGCTTGTACTGGGTCTCTCTGGTTAGA
CCAGATCTGAGCCTGGGAGCTCTCTGGCTAACTAGGGAACCCACTGCTTAAGCCTCAATAAAGCTTGCCT
TGAGTGCTTCAAGTAGTGTGTGCCCGTCTGTTGTGTGACTCTGGTAACTAGAGATCCCTCAGACCCTTTT
AGTCAGTGTGGAAAATCTCTAGCAGCATCTAGAATTAATTCCGTGTATTCTATAGTGTCACCTAAATCGT
ATGTGTATGATACATAAGGTTATGTATTAATTGTAGCCGCGTTCTAACGACAATATGTACAAGCCTAATT
GTGTAGCATCTGGCTTACTGAAGCAGACCCTATCATCTCTCTCGTAAACTGCCGTCAGAGTCGGTTTGGT
TGGACGAACCTTCTGAGTTTCTGGTAACGCCGTCCCGCACCCGGAAATGGTCAGCGAACCAATCAGCAGG
GTCATCGCTAGCCAGATCCTCTACGCCGGACGCATCGTGGCCGGCATCACCGGCGCCACAGGTGCGGTTG
CTGGCGCCTATATCGCCGACATCACCGATGGGGAAGATCGGGCTCGCCACTTCGGGCTCATGAGCGCTTG
TTTCGGCGTGGGTATGGTGGCAGGCCCCGTGGCCGGGGGACTGTTGGGCGCCATCTCCTTGCATGCACCA
TTCCTTGCGGCGGCGGTGCTCAACGGCCTCAACCTACTACTGGGCTGCTTCCTAATGCAGGAGTCGCATA
AGGGAGAGCGTCGAATGGTGCACTCTCAGTACAATCTAGCTCTGATGCCGCATAGTTAAGCCAGCCCCGA
CACCCGCCAACACCCGCTGACGCGCCCTGACGGGCTTGTCTGCTCCCGGCATCCGCTTACAGACAAGCTG
TGACCGTCTCCGGGAGCTGCATGTGTCAGAGGTTTTCACCGTCATCACCGAAACGCGCGAGACGAAAGGG
CCTCGTGATACGCCTATTTTTATAGGTTAATGTCATGATAATAATGGTTTCTTAGACGTCAGGTGGCACT
TTTCGGGGAAATGTGCGCGGAACCCCTATTTGTTTATTTTTCTAAATACATTCAAATATGTATCCGCTCA
TGAGACAATAACCCTGATAAATGCTTCAATAATATTGAAAAAGGAAGAGTATGAGTATTCAACATTTCCG
TGTCGCCCTTATTCCCTTTTTTGCGGCATTTTGCCTTCCTGTTTTTGCTCACCCAGAAACGCTGGTGAAA
GTAAAAGATGCTGAAGATCAGTTGGGTGCACGAGTGGGTTACATCGAACTGGATCTCAACAGCGGTAAGA
TCCTTGAGAGTTTTCGCCCCGAAGAACGTTTTCCAATGATGAGCACTTTTAAAGTTCTGCTATGTGGCGC
GGTATTATCCCGTATTGACGCCGGGCAAGAGCAACTCGGTCGCCGCATACACTATTCTCAGAATGACTTG
GTTGAGTACTCACCAGTCACAGAAAAGCATCTTACGGATGGCATGACAGTAAGAGAATTATGCAGTGCTG
CCATAACCATGAGTGATAACACTGCGGCCAACTTACTTCTGACAACGATCGGAGGACCGAAGGAGCTAAC
CGCTTTTTTGCACAACATGGGGGATCATGTAACTCGCCTTGATCGTTGGGAACCGGAGCTGAATGAAGCC
ATACCAAACGACGAGCGTGACACCACGATGCCTGTAGCAATGGCAACAACGTTGCGCAAACTATTAACTG
GCGAACTACTTACTCTAGCTTCCCGGCAACAATTAATAGACTGGATGGAGGCGGATAAAGTTGCAGGACC
ACTTCTGCGCTCGGCCCTTCCGGCTGGCTGGTTTATTGCTGATAAATCTGGAGCCGGTGAGCGTGGGTCT
CGCGGTATCATTGCAGCACTGGGGCCAGATGGTAAGCCCTCCCGTATCGTAGTTATCTACACGACGGGGA
GTCAGGCAACTATGGATGAACGAAATAGACAGATCGCTGAGATAGGTGCCTCACTGATTAAGCATTGGTA
ACTGTCAGACCAAGTTTACTCATATATACTTTAGATTGATTTAAAACTTCATTTTTAATTTAAAAGGATC
TAGGTGAAGATCCTTTTTGATAATCTCATGACCAAAATCCCTTAACGTGAGTTTTCGTTCCACTGAGCGT
CAGACCCCGTAGAAAAGATCAAAGGATCTTCTTGAGATCCTTTTTTTCTGCGCGTAATCTGCTGCTTGCA
AACAAAAAAACCACCGCTACCAGCGGTGGTTTGTTTGCCGGATCAAGAGCTACCAACTCTTTTTCCGAAG
GTAACTGGCTTCAGCAGAGCGCAGATACCAAATACTGTCCTTCTAGTGTAGCCGTAGTTAGGCCACCACT
TCAAGAACTCTGTAGCACCGCCTACATACCTCGCTCTGCTAATCCTGTTACCAGTGGCTGCTGCCAGTGG
CGATAAGTCGTGTCTTACCGGGTTGGACTCAAGACGATAGTTACCGGATAAGGCGCAGCGGTCGGGCTGA
ACGGGGGGTTCGTGCACACAGCCCAGCTTGGAGCGAACGACCTACACCGAACTGAGATACCTACAGCGTG
AGCTATGAGAAAGCGCCACGCTTCCCGAAGGGAGAAAGGCGGACAGGTATCCGGTAAGCGGCAGGGTCGG
AACAGGAGAGCGCACGAGGGAGCTTCCAGGGGGAAACGCCTGGTATCTTTATAGTCCTGTCGGGTTTCGC
CACCTCTGACTTGAGCGTCGATTTTTGTGATGCTCGTCAGGGGGGCGGAGCCTATGGAAAAACGCCAGCA
ACGCGGCCTTTTTACGGTTCCTGGCCTTTTGCTGGCCTTTTGCTCACATGTTCTTTCCTGCGTTATCCCC
TGATTCTGTGGATAACCGTATTACCGCCTTTGAGTGAGCTGATACCGCTCGCCGCAGCCGAACGACCGAG
CGCAGCGAGTCAGTGAGCGAGGAAGCGGAAGAGCGCCCAATACGCAAACCGCCTCTCCCCGCGCGTTGGC
CGATTCATTAATGCAGCTGTGGAATGTGTGTCAGTTAGGGTGTGGAAAGTCCCCAGGCTCCCCAGCAGGC
AGAAGTATGCAAAGCATGCATCTCAATTAGTCAGCAACCAGGTGTGGAAAGTCCCCAGGCTCCCCAGCAG
GCAGAAGTATGCAAAGCATGCATCTCAATTAGTCAGCAACCATAGTCCCGCCCCTAACTCCGCCCATCCC
GCCCCTAACTCCGCCCAGTTCCGCCCATTCTCCGCCCCATGGCTGACTAATTTTTTTTATTTATGCAGAG
GCCGAGGCCGCCTCGGCCTCTGAGCTATTCCAGAAGTAGTGAGGAGGCTTTTTTGGAGGCCTAGGCTTTT
GCAAAAAGCTTGGACACAAGACAGGCTTGCGAGATATGTTTGAGAATACCACTTTATCCCGCGTCAGGGA
GAGGCAGTGCGTAAAAAGACGCGGACTCATGTGAAATACTGGTTTTTAGTGCGCCAGATCTCTATAATCT
CGCGCAACCTATTTTCCCCTCGAACACTTTTTAAGCCGTAGATAAACAGGCTGGGACACTTCACATGAGC
GAAAAATACATCGTCACCTGGGACATGTTGCAGATCCATGCACGTAAACTCGCAAGCCGACTGATGCCTT
CTGAACAATGGAAAGGCATTATTGCCGTAAGCCGTGGCGGTCTGTACCGGGTGCGTTACTGGCGCGTGAA
CTGGGTATTCGTCATGTCGATACCGTTTGTATTTCCAGCTACGATCACGACAACCAGCGCGAGCTTAAAG
TGCTGAAACGCGCAGAAGGCGATGGCGAAGGCTTCATCGTTATTGATGACCTGGTGGATACCGGTGGTAC
TGCGGTTGCGATTCGTGAAATGTATCCAAAAGCGCACTTTGTCACCATCTTCGCAAAACCGGCTGGTCGT
CCGCTGGTTGATGACTATGTTGTTGATATCCCGCAAGATACCTGGATTGAACAGCCGTGGGATATGGGCG
TCGTATTCGTCCCGCCAATCTCCGGTCGCTAATCTTTTCAACGCCTGGCACTGCCGGGCGTTGTTCTTTT
TAACTTCAGGCGGGTTACAATAGTTTCCAGTAAGTATTCTGGAGGCTGCATCCATGACACAGGCAAACCT
GAGCGAAACCCTGTTCAAACCCCGCTTTAAACATCCTGAAACCTCGACGCTAGTCCGCCGCTTTAATCAC
GGCGCACAACCGCCTGTGCAGTCGGCCCTTGATGGTAAAACCATCCCTCACTGGTATCGCATGATTAACC
GTCTGATGTGGATCTGGCGCGGCATTGACCCACGCGAAATCCTCGACGTCCAGGCACGTATTGTGATGAG
CGATGCCGAACGTACCGACGATGATTTATACGATACGGTGATTGGCTACCGTGGCGGCAACTGGATTTAT
GAGTGGGCCCCGGATCTTTGTGAAGGAACCTTACTTCTGTGGTGTGACATAATTGGACAAACTACCTACA
GAGATTTAAAGCTCTAAGGTAAATATAAAATTTTTAAGTGTATAATGTGTTAAACTACTGATTCTAATTG
TTTGTGTATTTTAGATTCCAACCTATGGAACTGATGAATGGGAGCAGTGGTGGAATGCCTTTAATGAGGA
AAACCTGTTTTGCTCAGAAGAAATGCCATCTAGTGATGATGAGGCTACTGCTGACTCTCAACATTCTACT
CCTCCAAAAAAGAAGAGAAAGGTAGAAGACCCCAAGGACTTTCCTTCAGAATTGCTAAGTTTTTTGAGTC
ATGCTGTGTTTAGTAATAGAACTCTTGCTTGCTTTGCTATTTACACCACAAAGGAAAAAGCTGCACTGCT
ATACAAGAAAATTATGGAAAAATATTCTGTAACCTTTATAAGTAGGCATAACAGTTATAATCATAACATA
CTGTTTTTTCTTACTCCACACAGGCATAGAGTGTCTGCTATTAATAACTATGCTCAAAAATTGTGTACCT
TTAGCTTTTTAATTTGTAAAGGGGTTAATAAGGAATATTTGATGTATAGTGCCTTGACTAGAGATCATAA
TCAGCCATACCACATTTGTAGAGGTTTTACTTGCTTTAAAAAACCTCCCACACCTCCCCCTGAACCTGAA
ACATAAAATGAATGCAATTGTTGTTGTTAACTTGTTTATTGCAGCTTATAATGGTTACAAATAAAGCAAT
AGCATCACAAATTTCACAAATAAAGCATTTTTTTCACTGCATTCTAGTTGTGGTTTGTCCAAACTCATCA
ATGTATCTTATCATGTCTGGATCAACTGGATAACTCAAGCTAACCAAAATCATCCCAAACTTCCCACCCC
ATACCCTATTACCACTGCCAATTACCTAGTGGTTTCATTTACTCTAAACCTGTGATTCCTCTGAATTATT
TTCATTTTAAAGAAATTGTATTTGTTAAATATGTACTACAAACTTAGTAGTTGGAAGGGCTAATTCACTC
CCAAAGAAGACAAGATATCCTTGATCTGTGGATCTACCACACACAAGGCTACTTCCCTGATTAGCAGAAC
TACACACCAGGGCCAGGGGTCAGATATCCACTGACCTTTGGATGGTGCTACAAGCTAGTACCAGTTGAGC
CAGATAAGGTAGAAGAGGCCAATAAAGGAGAGAACACCAGCTTGTTACACCCTGTGAGCCTGCATGGGAT
GGATGACCCGGAGAGAGAAGTGTTAGAGTGGAGGTTTGACAGCCGCCTAGCATTTCATCACGTGGCCCGA
GAGCTGCATCCGGAGTACTTCAAGAACTGCTGATATCGAGCTTGCTACAAGGGACTTTCCGCTGGGGACT
TTCCAGGGAGGCGTGGCCTGGGCGGGACTGGGGAGTGGCGAGCCCTCAGATCCTGCATATAAGCAGCTGC
TTTTTGCCTGTACTGGGTCTCTCTGGTTAGACCAGATCTGAGCCTGGGAGCTCTCTGGCTAACTAGGGAA
CCCACTGCTTAAGCCTCAATAAAGCTTGCCTTGAGTGCTTCAAGTAGTGTGTGCCCGTCTGTTGTGTGAC
TCTGGTAACTAGAGATCCCTCAGACCCTTTTAGTCAGTGTGGAAAATCTCTAGCAGTGGCGCCCGAACAG
GGACTTGAAAGCGAAAGGGAAACCAGAGGAGCTCTCTCGACGCAGGACTCGGCTTGCTGAAGCGCGCACG
GCAAGAGGCGAGGGGCGGCGACTGGTGAGTACGCCAAAAATTTTGACTAGCGGAGGCTAGAAGGAGAGAG
ATGGGTGCGAGAGCGTCAGTATTAAGCGGGGGAGAATTAGATCGCGATGGGAAAAAATTCGGTTAAGGCC
AGGGGGAAAGAAAAAATATAAATTAAAACATATAGTATGGGCAAGCAGGGAGCTAGAACGATTCGCAGTT
AATCCTGGCCTGTTAGAAACATCAGAAGGCTGTAGACAAATACTGGGACAGCTACAACCATCCCTTCAGA
CAGGATCAGAAGAACTTAGATCATTATATAATACAGTAGCAACCCTCTATTGTGTGCATCAAAGGATAGA
GATAAAAGACACCAAGGAAGCTTTAGACAAGATAGAGGAAGAGCAAAACAAAAGTAAGACCACCGCACAG
CAAGCGGCCGGTGATCTTCAGACCTGGACGATATATATGAGGGACAATTGGAGAAGTGAATTATATAAAT
ATAAAGTAGTAAAAATTGAACCATTAGGAGTAGCACCCACCAAGGCAAAGAGAAGAGTGGTGCAGAGAGA
AAAAAGAGCAGTGGGAATAGGAGCTTTGTTCCTTGGGTTCTTGGGAGCAGCAGGAAGCACTATGGGCGCA
GCGTCAATGACGCTGACGGTACAGGCCAGACAATTATTGTCTGGTATAGTGCAGCAGCAGAACAATTTGC
TGAGGGCTATTGAGGCGCAACAGCATCTGTTGCAACTCACAGTCTGGGGCATCAAGCAGCTCCAGGCAAG
AATCCTGGCTGTGGAAAGATACCTAAAGGATCAACAGCTCCTGGGGATTTGGGGTTGCTCTGGAAAACTC
ATTTGCACCACTGCTGTGCCTTGGAATGCTAGTTGGAGTAATAAATCTCTGGAACAGATTTGGAATCACA
CGACCTGGATGGAGTGGGACAGAGAAATTAACAATTACACAAGCTTAATACACTCCTTAATTGAAGAATC
GCAAAACCAGCAAGAAAAGAATGAACAAGAATTATTGGAATTAGATAAATGGGCAAGTTTGTGGAATTGG
TTTAACATAACAAATTGGCTGTGGTATATAAAATTATTCATAATGATAGTAGGAGGCTTGGTAGGTTTAA
GAATAGTTTTTGCTGTACTTTCTATAGTGAATAGAGTTAGGCAGGGATATTCACCATTATCGTTTCAGAC
CCACCTCCCAACCCCGAGGGGACCCGACAGGCCCGAAGGAATAGAAGAAGAAGGTGGAGAGAGAGACAGA
GACAGATCCATTCGATTAGTGAA
Features (pLannotate 1.2.2; 35 found; start..end, strand, type, name):
     41..158     +  misc_feature   cPPT/CTS: central polypurine tract and central termination sequence of HIV-1
    195..227     -  misc_feature   MCS (fragment): pBluescript multiple cloning site
    312..720     +  promoter       SFFV promoter: spleen focus-forming virus long terminal repeat (LTR) promoter
    802..1398    +  CDS            FUS (fragment): FUS_HUMAN - Also known as TLS. Experimental evidence at protein level: Swiss-Prot protein existence level 1. DNA/RNA-binding protein that plays a role in various cellular processes such as transcription regulation, RNA splicing, RNA transport, DNA repair and damage response (PubMed:27731383). Binds to nascent pre-mRNAs and acts as a molecular mediator between RNA polymerase II and U1 small nuclear ribonucleoprotein thereby coupling transcription and splicing (PubMed:26124092). Binds also its own pre- mRNA and autoregulates its expression; this autoregulation mechanism is mediated by non-sense-
   1450..2145    +  CDS            FusionRed: FusionRed is a basic (constitutively fluorescent) red fluorescent protein published in 2012, derived from Entacmaea quadricolor. It has low acid sensitivity.
   2164..3657    +  CDS            CRY2PHR: N-terminal photolyase homology region of Arabidopsis thaliana cryptochrome 2 binds to CIB1 upon exposure to blue light (Kennedy et al., 2010)
   3721..4989    +  CDS            FGFR1 (fragment): FGFR1_HUMAN - Also known as BFGFR, CEK, FGFBR, FLG, FLT2, HBGFR. Experimental evidence at protein level: Swiss-Prot protein existence level 1. Tyrosine-protein kinase that acts as cell-surface receptor for fibroblast growth factors and plays an essential role in the regulation of embryonic development, cell proliferation, differentiation and migration. Required for normal mesoderm patterning and correct axial organization during embryonic development, normal skeletogenesis and normal development of the gonadotropin-releasing hormone (GnRH) neuronal system. Phosphorylates PLCG1, FRS2, GAB1 and
   5041..5071    +  misc_feature   MCS (fragment): pUC18/19 multiple cloning site
   5072..5090    +  misc_feature   MCS (fragment): pBluescript multiple cloning site
   5090..5678    +  misc_feature   WPRE: woodchuck hepatitis virus posttranscriptional regulatory element
   5720..5739    +  misc_feature   cPPT/CTS (fragment): central polypurine tract and central termination sequence of HIV-1
   5741..5974    +  LTR            3' LTR (ΔU3): self-inactivating 3' long terminal repeat (LTR) from HIV-1
   5999..6017    -  promoter       SP6 promoter: promoter for bacteriophage SP6 RNA polymerase
   6245..6524    +  CDS            TcR (fragment): tetracycline efflux protein; tet; confers resistance to tetracycline
   6525..6574    -  misc_feature   bom (fragment): basis of mobility region from pBR322
   6676..6711    -  CDS            rop (fragment): Rop protein, which maintains plasmids at low copy number; rop
   6806..6910    +  promoter       AmpR promoter: bla
   6911..7771    +  CDS            AmpR: β-lactamase; bla; confers resistance to ampicillin, carbenicillin, and related antibiotics
   7942..8530    +  rep_origin     ori: high-copy-number ColE1/pMB1/pBR322/pUC origin of replication
   8713..8769    +  CDS            lacI (fragment): lac repressor; lacI; The lac repressor binds to the lac operator to inhibit transcription in E. coli. This inhibition can be relieved by adding lactose or isopropyl-β-D-thiogalactopyranoside (IPTG).
   8776..9105    +  promoter       SV40 promoter: SV40 enhancer and early promoter
   9305..9424    +  CDS            gpt (fragment): XGPT_ECOLI - Also known as gpp, gxu. Experimental evidence at protein level: Swiss-Prot protein existence level 1. Purine salvage pathway enzyme that catalyzes the transfer of the ribosyl-5-phosphate group from 5-phospho-alpha-D-ribose 1- diphosphate (PRPP) to the N9 position of the 6-oxopurines guanine and xanthine to form the corresponding ribonucleotides GMP (guanosine 5'- monophosphate) and XMP (xanthosine 5'-monophosphate), with the release of PPi. To a lesser extent, also acts on hypoxanthine (PubMed:9100006, PubMed:3886014). Does not ribophosphorylate adenine (PubMed:3886014). From Esch
   9424..9759    +  CDS            gpt (fragment): XGPT_ECOLI - Also known as gpp, gxu. Experimental evidence at protein level: Swiss-Prot protein existence level 1. Purine salvage pathway enzyme that catalyzes the transfer of the ribosyl-5-phosphate group from 5-phospho-alpha-D-ribose 1- diphosphate (PRPP) to the N9 position of the 6-oxopurines guanine and xanthine to form the corresponding ribonucleotides GMP (guanosine 5'- monophosphate) and XMP (xanthosine 5'-monophosphate), with the release of PPi. To a lesser extent, also acts on hypoxanthine (PubMed:9100006, PubMed:3886014). Does not ribophosphorylate adenine (PubMed:3886014). From Esch
   9854..10159   +  CDS            frsA (fragment): FRSA_ECOLI - Also known as yafA. Experimental evidence at protein level: Swiss-Prot protein existence level 1. Catalyzes the hydrolysis of esters (PubMed:15808744). Displays esterase activity toward pNP-butyrate (PubMed:15808744). May stimulate mixed-acid fermentation by acting as a fermentation/respiration switch that down-regulates respiration and up- regulates fermentation rates (PubMed:15169777). From Escherichia coli (strain K12).
  10163..10237   +  CDS            small t antigen (fragment): SV40 (simian virus 40) small t antigen
  10239..10304   +  intron         small t intron: SV40 (simian virus 40) small t antigen intron
  10434..10454   +  CDS            SV40 NLS: nuclear localization signal of SV40 (simian virus 40) large T antigen
  10773..10856   +  CDS            large T antigen (fragment): large T antigen from SV40 (simian virus 40)
  10879..11013   +  polyA_signal   SV40 poly(A) signal: SV40 polyadenylation signal
  11181..11510   +  CDS            nef (fragment): NEF_HV1BR - Experimental evidence at protein level: Swiss-Prot protein existence level 1. Extracellular Nef protein targets CD4(+) T-lymphocytes for apoptosis by interacting with CXCR4 surface receptors (PubMed:14990729). From Human immunodeficiency virus type 1 group M subtype B (isolate BRU/LAI) (HIV-1).
  11558..11815   +  LTR            5' LTR (truncated): truncated 5' long terminal repeat (LTR) from HIV-1
  11862..11987   +  misc_feature   HIV-1 Ψ: packaging signal of human immunodeficiency virus type 1
  11971..12309   +  CDS            HIV-1 gag (fragment): gag protein from human immunodeficiency virus 1; gag
  12479..12712   +  misc_feature   RRE: The Rev response element (RRE) of HIV-1 allows for Rev-dependent mRNA export from the nucleus to the cytoplasm.
  13089..6       +  CDS            Rev (fragment) (across the origin): human immunodeficiency virus 1 (HIV-1) Rev protein; rev; enhances nuclear export of unspliced and incompletely spliced viral mRNAs
