>Addgene plasmid #111509 | FGFR1-optoDroplet | addgene full sequence | sequence record 212696 | Addgene NGS Result
TGGAAGGGCTAATTCACTCCCAAAGAAGACAAGATATCCTTGATCTGTGGATCTACCACACACAAGGCTA
CTTCCCTGATTAGCAGAACTACACACCAGGGCCAGGGGTCAGATATCCACTGACCTTTGGATGGTGCTAC
AAGCTAGTACCAGTTGAGCCAGATAAGGTAGAAGAGGCCAATAAAGGAGAGAACACCAGCTTGTTACACC
CTGTGAGCCTGCATGGGATGGATGACCCGGAGAGAGAAGTGTTAGAGTGGAGGTTTGACAGCCGCCTAGC
ATTTCATCACGTGGCCCGAGAGCTGCATCCGGAGTACTTCAAGAACTGCTGATATCGAGCTTGCTACAAG
GGACTTTCCGCTGGGGACTTTCCAGGGAGGCGTGGCCTGGGCGGGACTGGGGAGTGGCGAGCCCTCAGAT
CCTGCATATAAGCAGCTGCTTTTTGCCTGTACTGGGTCTCTCTGGTTAGACCAGATCTGAGCCTGGGAGC
TCTCTGGCTAACTAGGGAACCCACTGCTTAAGCCTCAATAAAGCTTGCCTTGAGTGCTTCAAGTAGTGTG
TGCCCGTCTGTTGTGTGACTCTGGTAACTAGAGATCCCTCAGACCCTTTTAGTCAGTGTGGAAAATCTCT
AGCAGTGGCGCCCGAACAGGGACTTGAAAGCGAAAGGGAAACCAGAGGAGCTCTCTCGACGCAGGACTCG
GCTTGCTGAAGCGCGCACGGCAAGAGGCGAGGGGCGGCGACTGGTGAGTACGCCAAAAATTTTGACTAGC
GGAGGCTAGAAGGAGAGAGATGGGTGCGAGAGCGTCAGTATTAAGCGGGGGAGAATTAGATCGCGATGGG
AAAAAATTCGGTTAAGGCCAGGGGGAAAGAAAAAATATAAATTAAAACATATAGTATGGGCAAGCAGGGA
GCTAGAACGATTCGCAGTTAATCCTGGCCTGTTAGAAACATCAGAAGGCTGTAGACAAATACTGGGACAG
CTACAACCATCCCTTCAGACAGGATCAGAAGAACTTAGATCATTATATAATACAGTAGCAACCCTCTATT
GTGTGCATCAAAGGATAGAGATAAAAGACACCAAGGAAGCTTTAGACAAGATAGAGGAAGAGCAAAACAA
AAGTAAGACCACCGCACAGCAAGCGGCCGGCCGCTGATCTTCAGACCTGGAGGAGGAGATATGAGGGACA
ATTGGAGAAGTGAATTATATAAATATAAAGTAGTAAAAATTGAACCATTAGGAGTAGCACCCACCAAGGC
AAAGAGAAGAGTGGTGCAGAGAGAAAAAAGAGCAGTGGGAATAGGAGCTTTGTTCCTTGGGTTCTTGGGA
GCAGCAGGAAGCACTATGGGCGCAGCGTCAATGACGCTGACGGTACAGGCCAGACAATTATTGTCTGGTA
TAGTGCAGCAGCAGAACAATTTGCTGAGGGCTATTGAGGCGCAACAGCATCTGTTGCAACTCACAGTCTG
GGGCATCAAGCAGCTCCAGGCAAGAATCCTGGCTGTGGAAAGATACCTAAAGGATCAACAGCTCCTGGGG
ATTTGGGGTTGCTCTGGAAAACTCATTTGCACCACTGCTGTGCCTTGGAATGCTAGTTGGAGTAATAAAT
CTCTGGAACAGATTTGGAATCACACGACCTGGATGGAGTGGGACAGAGAAATTAACAATTACACAAGCTT
AATACACTCCTTAATTGAAGAATCGCAAAACCAGCAAGAAAAGAATGAACAAGAATTATTGGAATTAGAT
AAATGGGCAAGTTTGTGGAATTGGTTTAACATAACAAATTGGCTGTGGTATATAAAATTATTCATAATGA
TAGTAGGAGGCTTGGTAGGTTTAAGAATAGTTTTTGCTGTACTTTCTATAGTGAATAGAGTTAGGCAGGG
ATATTCACCATTATCGTTTCAGACCCACCTCCCAACCCCGAGGGGACCCGACAGGCCCGAAGGAATAGAA
GAAGAAGGTGGAGAGAGAGACAGAGACAGATCCATTCGATTAGTGAACGGATCTCGACGGTATCGCCAAA
TGGCAGTATTCATCCACAATTTTAAAAGAAAAGGGGGGATTGGGGGGTACAGTGCAGGGGAAAGAATAGT
AGACATAATAGCAACAGACATACAAACTAAAGAATTACAAAAACAAATTACAAAAATTCAAAATTTTCGG
GTTTATTACAGGGACAGCAGAGATCCAGTTTGGATCGATAAGCTTGATATCGAATTCCTGCAGCCCCGAT
AAAATAAAAGATTTTATTTAGTCTCCAGAAAAAGGGGGGAATGAAAGACCCCACCTGTAGGTTTGGCAAG
CTAGCTGCAGTAACGCCATTTTGCAAGGCATGGAAAAATACCAAACCAAGAATAGAGAAGTTCAGATCAA
GGGCGGGTACATGAAAATAGCTAACGTTGGGCCAAACAGGATATCTGCGGTGAGCAGTTTCGGCCCCGGC
CCGGGGCCAAGAACAGATGGTCACCGCAGTTTCGGCCCCGGCCCGAGGCCAAGAACAGATGGTCCCCAGA
TATGGCCCAACCCTCAGCAGTTTCTTAAGACCCATCAGATGTTTCCAGGCTCCCCCAAGGACCTGAAATG
ACCCTGCGCCTTATTTGAATTAACCAATCAGCCTGCTTCTCGCTTCTGTTCGCGCGCTTCTGCTTCCCGA
GCTCTATAAAAGAGCTCACAACCCCTCACTCGGCGCGCCAGTCCTCCGACAGACTGAGTCGCCCGGGGGG
GATCTGGAGCTCTCGAGAATTCTCACGCGTATGGGTTCCTCCAAATCCAAGCCCAAGGACGCATCTCAGC
GACGTCGCGCCTCAAACGATTATACCCAACAAGCAACCCAAAGCTATGGGGCCTACCCCACCCAGCCCGG
GCAGGGCTATTCCCAGCAGAGCAGTCAGCCCTACGGACAGCAGAGTTACAGTGGTTATAGCCAGTCCACG
GACACTTCAGGCTATGGCCAGAGCAGCTATTCTTCTTATGGCCAGAGCCAGAACACAGGCTATGGAACTC
AGTCAACTCCCCAGGGATATGGCTCGACTGGCGGCTATGGCAGTAGCCAGAGCTCCCAATCGTCTTACGG
GCAGCAGTCCTCCTATCCTGGCTATGGCCAGCAGCCAGCTCCCAGCAGCACCTCGGGAAGTTACGGTAGC
AGTTCTCAGAGCAGCAGCTATGGGCAGCCCCAGAGTGGGAGCTACAGCCAGCAGCCTAGCTATGGTGGAC
AGCAGCAAAGCTATGGACAGCAGCAAAGCTATAATCCCCCTCAGGGCTATGGACAGCAGAACCAGTACAA
CAGCAGCAGTGGTGGTGGAGGTGGAGGTGGAGGTGGAGGTAACTATGGCCAAGATCAATCCTCCATGAGT
AGTGGTGGTGGCAGTGGTGGCGGTTATGGCAATCAAGACCAGAGTGGTGGAGGTGGCAGCGGTGGCTATG
GACAGCAGGACCGTGGAGGTGGAGGAATGGTGAGCGAGCTGATTAAGGAGAACATGCCCATGAAGCTGTA
CATGGAGGGCACCGTGAACAACCACCACTTCAAGTGCACATCCGAGGGCGAAGGCAAGCCCTACGAGGGC
ACCCAGACCATGAGAATCAAGGTCGTCGAGGGCGGCCCTCTCCCCTTCGCCTTCGACATCCTGGCTACCA
GCTTCATGTACGGCAGCAGAACCTTCATCAAGCACCCTCCGGGCATCCCCGACTTCTTTAAGCAGTCCTT
CCCTGAGGGCTTCACATGGGAGAGAGTCACCACATACGAAGACGGGGGCGTGCTGACCGCTACCCAGGAC
ACCAGCCTCCAGGACGGCTGCCTCATCTACAACGTCAAGGTTAGAGGGGTGAACTTCCCAGCCAACGGCC
CTGTGATGCAGAAGAAAACACTCGGCTGGGAGGCCTCCACCGAGACGATGTACCCCGCTGACGGCGGCCT
GGAAGGCGCATGTGACATGGCCCTGAAGCTCGTGGGCGGGGGCCACCTGATCTGCAACCTTGAGACCACA
TACAGATCCAAGAAACCCGCTACGAACCTCAAGATGCCCGGCGTCTACAACGTGGACCACAGACTGGAAA
GAATCAAGGAGGCCGACGATGAGACCTACGTCGAGCAGCACGAGGTGGCTGTGGCCAGATACTCTACTGG
TGGCGCTGGTGATGGAGGTAAAGCGGCCACGCGTACGCGTATGAAGATGGACAAAAAGACTATAGTTTGG
TTTAGAAGAGACCTAAGGATTGAGGATAATCCTGCATTAGCAGCAGCTGCTCACGAAGGATCTGTTTTTC
CTGTCTTCATTTGGTGTCCTGAAGAAGAAGGACAGTTTTATCCTGGAAGAGCTTCAAGATGGTGGATGAA
ACAATCACTTGCTCACTTATCTCAATCCTTGAAGGCTCTTGGATCTGACCTCACTTTAATCAAAACCCAC
AACACGATTTCAGCGATCTTGGATTGTATCCGCGTTACCGGTGCTACAAAAGTCGTCTTTAACCACCTCT
ATGATCCTGTTTCGTTAGTTCGGGACCATACCGTAAAGGAGAAGCTGGTGGAACGTGGGATCTCTGTGCA
AAGCTACAATGGAGATCTATTGTATGAACCGTGGGAGATATACTGCGAAAAGGGCAAACCTTTTACGAGT
TTCAATTCTTACTGGAAGAAATGCTTAGATATGTCGATTGAATCCGTTATGCTTCCTCCTCCTTGGCGGT
TGATGCCAATAACTGCAGCGGCTGAAGCGATTTGGGCGTGTTCGATTGAAGAACTAGGGCTGGAGAATGA
GGCCGAGAAACCGAGCAATGCGTTGTTAACTAGAGCTTGGTCTCCAGGATGGAGCAATGCTGATAAGTTA
CTAAATGAGTTCATCGAGAAGCAGTTGATAGATTATGCAAAGAACAGCAAGAAAGTTGTTGGGAATTCTA
CTTCACTACTTTCTCCGTATCTCCATTTCGGGGAAATAAGCGTCAGACACGTTTTCCAGTGTGCCCGGAT
GAAACAAATTATATGGGCAAGAGATAAGAACAGTGAAGGAGAAGAAAGTGCAGATCTTTTTCTTAGGGGA
ATCGGTTTAAGAGAGTATTCTCGGTATATATGTTTCAACTTCCCGTTTACTCACGAGCAATCGTTGTTGA
GTCATCTTCGGTTTTTCCCTTGGGATGCTGATGTTGATAAGTTCAAGGCCTGGAGACAAGGCAGGACCGG
TTATCCGTTGGTGGATGCCGGAATGAGAGAGCTTTGGGCTACCGGATGGATGCATAACAGAATAAGAGTG
ATTGTTTCAAGCTTTGCTGTGAAGTTTCTTCTCCTTCCATGGAAATGGGGAATGAAGTATTTCTGGGATA
CACTTTTGGATGCTGATTTGGAATGTGACATCCTTGGCTGGCAGTATATCTCTGGGAGTATCCCCGATGG
CCACGAGCTTGATCGCTTGGACAATCCCGCGTTACAAGGCGCCAAATATGACCCAGAAGGTGAGTACATA
AGGCAATGGCTTCCCGAGCTTGCGAGATTGCCAACTGAATGGATCCATCATCCATGGGACGCTCCTTTAA
CCGTACTCAAAGCTTCTGGTGTGGAACTCGGAACAAACTATGCGAAACCCATTGTAGACATCGACACAGC
TCGTGAGCTACTAGCTAAAGCTATTTCAAGAACCCGTGAAGCACAGATCATGATCGGAGCAGCAGCCCGG
GATCCACCGGTCGCCACCGGTTCAGGGAGCGGATCCGGCTCAGGGAGTGCGGCCGACAAGATGAAGAGTG
GTACCAAGAAGAGTGACTTCCACAGCCAGATGGCTGTGCACAAGCTGGCCAAGAGCATCCCTCTGCGCAG
ACAGGTGTCTGCTGACTCCAGTGCATCCATGAACTCTGGGGTTCTTCTGGTTCGGCCATCACGGCTCTCC
TCCAGTGGGACTCCCATGCTAGCAGGGGTCTCTGAGTATGAGCTTCCCGAAGACCCTCGCTGGGAGCTGC
CTCGGGACAGACTGGTCTTAGGCAAACCCCTGGGAGAGGGCTGCTTTGGGCAGGTGGTGTTGGCAGAGGC
TATCGGGCTGGACAAGGACAAACCCAACCGTGTGACCAAAGTGGCTGTGAAGATGTTGAAGTCGGACGCA
ACAGAGAAAGACTTGTCAGACCTGATCTCAGAAATGGAGATGATGAAGATGATCGGGAAGCATAAGAATA
TCATCAACCTGCTGGGGGCCTGCACGCAGGATGGTCCCTTGTATGTCATCGTGGAGTATGCCTCCAAGGG
CAACCTGCGGGAGTACCTGCAGGCCCGGAGGCCCCCAGGGCTGGAATACTGCTACAACCCCAGCCACAAC
CCAGAGGAGCAGCTCTCCTCCAAGGACCTGGTGTCCTGCGCCTACCAGGTGGCCCGAGGCATGGAGTATC
TGGCCTCCAAGAAGTGCATACACCGAGACCTGGCAGCCAGGAATGTCCTGGTGACAGAGGACAATGTGAT
GAAGATAGCAGACTTTGGCCTCGCACGGGACATTCACCACATCGACTACTATAAAAAGACAACCAACGGC
CGACTGCCTGTGAAGTGGATGGCACCCGAGGCATTATTTGACCGGATCTACACCCACCAGAGTGATGTGT
GGTCTTTCGGGGTGCTCCTGTGGGAGATCTTCACTCTGGGCGGCTCCCCATACCCCGGTGTGCCTGTGGA
GGAACTTTTCAAGCTGCTGAAGGAGGGTCACCGCATGGACAAGCCCAGTAACTGCACCAACGAGCTGTAC
ATGATGATGCGGGACTGCTGGCATGCAGTGCCCTCACAGAGACCCACCTTCAAGCAGCTGGTGGAAGACC
TGGACCGCATCGTGGCCTTGACCTCCAACCAGGAGTACCTGGACCTGTCCATGCCCCTGGACCAGTACTC
CCCCAGCTTTCCCGACACCCGGAGCTCTACGTGCTCCTCAGGGGAGGATTCCGTCTTCTCTCATGAGCCG
CTGCCCGAGGAGCCCTGCCTGCCCCGACACCCAGCCCAGCTTGCCAATGGCGGACTCAAACGCCGCTGAG
CGGCCGCAACTCCCACCTGCAACATGCGTGACTGACTGAGGCCGCGACTCTAGAGTCGACCTGCAGGCAT
GCAAGCTTGATATCAAGCTTATCGATAATCAACCTCTGGATTACAAAATTTGTGAAAGATTGACTGGTAT
TCTTAACTATGTTGCTCCTTTTACGCTATGTGGATACGCTGCTTTAATGCCTTTGTATCATGCTATTGCT
TCCCGTATGGCTTTCATTTTCTCCTCCTTGTATAAATCCTGGTTGCTGTCTCTTTATGAGGAGTTGTGGC
CCGTTGTCAGGCAACGTGGCGTGGTGTGCACTGTGTTTGCTGACGCAACCCCCACTGGTTGGGGCATTGC
CACCACCTGTCAGCTCCTTTCCGGGACTTTCGCTTTCCCCCTCCCTATTGCCACGGCGGAACTCATCGCC
GCCTGCCTTGCCCGCTGCTGGACAGGGGCTCGGCTGTTGGGCACTGACAATTCCGTGGTGTTGTCGGGGA
AATCATCGTCCTTTCCTTGGCTGCTCGCCTGTGTTGCCACCTGGATTCTGCGCGGGACGTCCTTCTGCTA
CGTCCCTTCGGCCCTCAATCCAGCGGACCTTCCTTCCCGCGGCCTGCTGCCGGCTCTGCGGCCTCTTCCG
CGTCTTCGCCTTCGCCCTCAGACGAGTCGGATCTCCCTTTGGGCCGCCTCCCCGCATCGATACCGTCGAC
CTCGAGGGAATTAATTCGAGCTCGGTACCTTTAAGACCAATGACTTACAAGGCAGCTGTAGATCTTAGCC
ACTTTTTAAAAGAAAAGGGGGGACTGGAAGGGCTAATTCACTCCCAACGAAGACAAGATCTGCTTTTTGC
TTGTACTGGGTCTCTCTGGTTAGACCAGATCTGAGCCTGGGAGCTCTCTGGCTAACTAGGGAACCCACTG
CTTAAGCCTCAATAAAGCTTGCCTTGAGTGCTTCAAGTAGTGTGTGCCCGTCTGTTGTGTGACTCTGGTA
ACTAGAGATCCCTCAGACCCTTTTAGTCAGTGTGGAAAATCTCTAGCAGCATCTAGAATTAATTCCGTGT
ATTCTATAGTGTCACCTAAATCGTATGTGTATGATACATAAGGTTATGTATTAATTGTAGCCGCGTTCTA
ACGACAATATGTACAAGCCTAATTGTGTAGCATCTGGCTTACTGAAGCAGACCCTATCATCTCTCTCGTA
AACTGCCGTCAGAGTCGGTTTGGTTGGACGAACCTTCTGAGTTTCTGGTAACGCCGTCCCGCACCCGGAA
ATGGTCAGCGAACCAATCAGCAGGGTCATCGCTAGCCAGATCCTCTACGCCGGACGCATCGTGGCCGGCA
TCACCGGCGCCACAGGTGCGGTTGCTGGCGCCTATATCGCCGACATCACCGATGGGGAAGATCGGGCTCG
CCACTTCGGGCTCATGAGCGCTTGTTTCGGCGTGGGTATGGTGGCAGGCCCCGTGGCCGGGGGACTGTTG
GGCGCCATCTCCTTGCATGCACCATTCCTTGCGGCGGCGGTGCTCAACGGCCTCAACCTACTACTGGGCT
GCTTCCTAATGCAGGAGTCGCATAAGGGAGAGCGTCGAATGGTGCACTCTCAGTACAATCTGCTCTGATG
CCGCATAGTTAAGCCAGCCCCGACACCCGCCAACACCCGCTGACGCGCCCTGACGGGCTTGTCTGCTCCC
GGCATCCGCTTACAGACAAGCTGTGACCGTCTCCGGGAGCTGCATGTGTCAGAGGTTTTCACCGTCATCA
CCGAAACGCGCGAGACGAAAGGGCCTCGTGATACGCCTATTTTTATAGGTTAATGTCATGATAATAATGG
TTTCTTAGACGTCAGGTGGCACTTTTCGGGGAAATGTGCGCGGAACCCCTATTTGTTTATTTTTCTAAAT
ACATTCAAATATGTATCCGCTCATGAGACAATAACCCTGATAAATGCTTCAATAATATTGAAAAAGGAAG
AGTATGAGTATTCAACATTTCCGTGTCGCCCTTATTCCCTTTTTTGCGGCATTTTGCCTTCCTGTTTTTG
CTCACCCAGAAACGCTGGTGAAAGTAAAAGATGCTGAAGATCAGTTGGGTGCACGAGTGGGTTACATCGA
ACTGGATCTCAACAGCGGTAAGATCCTTGAGAGTTTTCGCCCCGAAGAACGTTTTCCAATGATGAGCACT
TTTAAAGTTCTGCTATGTGGCGCGGTATTATCCCGTATTGACGCCGGGCAAGAGCAACTCGGTCGCCGCA
TACACTATTCTCAGAATGACTTGGTTGAGTACTCACCAGTCACAGAAAAGCATCTTACGGATGGCATGAC
AGTAAGAGAATTATGCAGTGCTGCCATAACCATGAGTGATAACACTGCGGCCAACTTACTTCTGACAACG
ATCGGAGGACCGAAGGAGCTAACCGCTTTTTTGCACAACATGGGGGATCATGTAACTCGCCTTGATCGTT
GGGAACCGGAGCTGAATGAAGCCATACCAAACGACGAGCGTGACACCACGATGCCTGTAGCAATGGCAAC
AACGTTGCGCAAACTATTAACTGGCGAACTACTTACTCTAGCTTCCCGGCAACAATTAATAGACTGGATG
GAGGCGGATAAAGTTGCAGGACCACTTCTGCGCTCGGCCCTTCCGGCTGGCTGGTTTATTGCTGATAAAT
CTGGAGCCGGTGAGCGTGGGTCTCGCGGTATCATTGCAGCACTGGGGCCAGATGGTAAGCCCTCCCGTAT
CGTAGTTATCTACACGACGGGGAGTCAGGCAACTATGGATGAACGAAATAGACAGATCGCTGAGATAGGT
GCCTCACTGATTAAGCATTGGTAACTGTCAGACCAAGTTTACTCATATATACTTTAGATTGATTTAAAAC
TTCATTTTTAATTTAAAAGGATCTAGGTGAAGATCCTTTTTGATAATCTCATGACCAAAATCCCTTAACG
TGAGTTTTCGTTCCACTGAGCGTCAGACCCCGTAGAAAAGATCAAAGGATCTTCTTGAGATCCTTTTTTT
CTGCGCGTAATCTGCTGCTTGCAAACAAAAAAACCACCGCTACCAGCGGTGGTTTGTTTGCCGGATCAAG
AGCTACCAACTCTTTTTCCGAAGGTAACTGGCTTCAGCAGAGCGCAGATACCAAATACTGTTCTTCTAGT
GTAGCCGTAGTTAGGCCACCACTTCAAGAACTCTGTAGCACCGCCTACATACCTCGCTCTGCTAATCCTG
TTACCAGTGGCTGCTGCCAGTGGCGATAAGTCGTGTCTTACCGGGTTGGACTCAAGACGATAGTTACCGG
ATAAGGCGCAGCGGTCGGGCTGAACGGGGGGTTCGTGCACACAGCCCAGCTTGGAGCGAACGACCTACAC
CGAACTGAGATACCTACAGCGTGAGCTATGAGAAAGCGCCACGCTTCCCGAAGGGAGAAAGGCGGACAGG
TATCCGGTAAGCGGCAGGGTCGGAACAGGAGAGCGCACGAGGGAGCTTCCAGGGGGAAACGCCTGGTATC
TTTATAGTCCTGTCGGGTTTCGCCACCTCTGACTTGAGCGTCGATTTTTGTGATGCTCGTCAGGGGGGCG
GAGCCTATGGAAAAACGCCAGCAACGCGGCCTTTTTACGGTTCCTGGCCTTTTGCTGGCCTTTTGCTCAC
ATGTTCTTTCCTGCGTTATCCCCTGATTCTGTGGATAACCGTATTACCGCCTTTGAGTGAGCTGATACCG
CTCGCCGCAGCCGAACGACCGAGCGCAGCGAGTCAGTGAGCGAGGAAGCGGAAGAGCGCCCAATACGCAA
ACCGCCTCTCCCCGCGCGTTGGCCGATTCATTAATGCAGCTGTGGAATGTGTGTCAGTTAGGGTGTGGAA
AGTCCCCAGGCTCCCCAGCAGGCAGAAGTATGCAAAGCATGCATCTCAATTAGTCAGCAACCAGGTGTGG
AAAGTCCCCAGGCTCCCCAGCAGGCAGAAGTATGCAAAGCATGCATCTCAATTAGTCAGCAACCATAGTC
CCGCCCCTAACTCCGCCCATCCCGCCCCTAACTCCGCCCAGTTCCGCCCATTCTCCGCCCCATGGCTGAC
TAATTTTTTTTATTTATGCAGAGGCCGAGGCCGCCTCGGCCTCTGAGCTATTCCAGAAGTAGTGAGGAGG
CTTTTTTGGAGGCCTAGGCTTTTGCAAAAAGCTTGGACACAAGACAGGCTTGCGAGATATGTTTGAGAAT
ACCACTTTATCCCGCGTCAGGGAGAGGCAGTGCGTAAAAAGACGCGGACTCATGTGAAATACTGGTTTTT
AGTGCGCCAGATCTCTATAATCTCGCGCAACCTATTTTCCCCTCGAACACTTTTTAAGCCGTAGATAAAC
AGGCTGGGACACTTCACATGAGCGAAAAATACATCGTCACCTGGGACATGTTGCAGATCCATGCACGTAA
ACTCGCAAGCCGACTGATGCCTTCTGAACAATGGAAAGGCATTATTGCCGTAAGCCGTGGCGGTCTGTAC
CGGGTGCGTTACTGGCGCGTGAACTGGGTATTCGTCATGTCGATACCGTTTGTATTTCCAGCTACGATCA
CGACAACCAGCGCGAGCTTAAAGTGCTGAAACGCGCAGAAGGCGATGGCGAAGGCTTCATCGTTATTGAT
GACCTGGTGGATACCGGTGGTACTGCGGTTGCGATTCGTGAAATGTATCCAAAAGCGCACTTTGTCACCA
TCTTCGCAAAACCGGCTGGTCGTCCGCTGGTTGATGACTATGTTGTTGATATCCCGCAAGATACCTGGAT
TGAACAGCCGTGGGATATGGGCGTCGTATTCGTCCCGCCAATCTCCGGTCGCTAATCTTTTCAACGCCTG
GCACTGCCGGGCGTTGTTCTTTTTAACTTCAGGCGGGTTACAATAGTTTCCAGTAAGTATTCTGGAGGCT
GCATCCATGACACAGGCAAACCTGAGCGAAACCCTGTTCAAACCCCGCTTTAAACATCCTGAAACCTCGA
CGCTAGTCCGCCGCTTTAATCACGGCGCACAACCGCCTGTGCAGTCGGCCCTTGATGGTAAAACCATCCC
TCACTGGTATCGCATGATTAACCGTCTGATGTGGATCTGGCGCGGCATTGACCCACGCGAAATCCTCGAC
GTCCAGGCACGTATTGTGATGAGCGATGCCGAACGTACCGACGATGATTTATACGATACGGTGATTGGCT
ACCGTGGCGGCAACTGGATTTATGAGTGGGCCCCGGATCTTTGTGAAGGAACCTTACTTCTGTGGTGTGA
CATAATTGGACAAACTACCTACAGAGATTTAAAGCTCTAAGGTAAATATAAAATTTTTAAGTGTATAATG
TGTTAAACTACTGATTCTAATTGTTTGTGTATTTTAGATTCCAACCTATGGAACTGATGAATGGGAGCAG
TGGTGGAATGCCTTTAATGAGGAAAACCTGTTTTGCTCAGAAGAAATGCCATCTAGTGATGATGAGGCTA
CTGCTGACTCTCAACATTCTACTCCTCCAAAAAAGAAGAGAAAGGTAGAAGACCCCAAGGACTTTCCTTC
AGAATTGCTAAGTTTTTTGAGTCATGCTGTGTTTAGTAATAGAACTCTTGCTTGCTTTGCTATTTACACC
ACAAAGGAAAAAGCTGCACTGCTATACAAGAAAATTATGGAAAAATATTCTGTAACCTTTATAAGTAGGC
ATAACAGTTATAATCATAACATACTGTTTTTTCTTACTCCACACAGGCATAGAGTGTCTGCTATTAATAA
CTATGCTCAAAAATTGTGTACCTTTAGCTTTTTAATTTGTAAAGGGGTTAATAAGGAATATTTGATGTAT
AGTGCCTTGACTAGAGATCATAATCAGCCATACCACATTTGTAGAGGTTTTACTTGCTTTAAAAAACCTC
CCACACCTCCCCCTGAACCTGAAACATAAAATGAATGCAATTGTTGTTGTTAACTTGTTTATTGCAGCTT
ATAATGGTTACAAATAAAGCAATAGCATCACAAATTTCACAAATAAAGCATTTTTTTCACTGCATTCTAG
TTGTGGTTTGTCCAAACTCATCAATGTATCTTATCATGTCTGGATCAACTGGATAACTCAAGCTAACCAA
AATCATCCCAAACTTCCCACCCCATACCCTATTACCACTGCCAATTACCTGTGGTTTCATTTACTCTAAA
CCTGTGATTCCTCTGAATTATTTTCATTTTAAAGAAATTGTATTTGTTAAATATGTACTACAAACTTAGT
AGT
Features (pLannotate 1.2.2; 36 found; start..end, strand, type, name):
    377..634     +  LTR            5' LTR (truncated): truncated 5' long terminal repeat (LTR) from HIV-1
    681..806     +  misc_feature   HIV-1 Ψ: packaging signal of human immunodeficiency virus type 1
    790..1128    +  CDS            HIV-1 gag (fragment): gag protein from human immunodeficiency virus 1; gag
   1303..1536    +  misc_feature   RRE: The Rev response element (RRE) of HIV-1 allows for Rev-dependent mRNA export from the nucleus to the cytoplasm.
   1913..2013    +  CDS            Rev (fragment): human immunodeficiency virus 1 (HIV-1) Rev protein; rev; enhances nuclear export of unspliced and incompletely spliced viral mRNAs
   2050..2167    +  misc_feature   cPPT/CTS: central polypurine tract and central termination sequence of HIV-1
   2204..2236    -  misc_feature   MCS (fragment): pBluescript multiple cloning site
   2320..2727    +  promoter       SFFV promoter: spleen focus-forming virus long terminal repeat (LTR) promoter
   2809..3405    +  CDS            FUS (fragment): FUS_HUMAN - Also known as TLS. Experimental evidence at protein level: Swiss-Prot protein existence level 1. DNA/RNA-binding protein that plays a role in various cellular processes such as transcription regulation, RNA splicing, RNA transport, DNA repair and damage response (PubMed:27731383). Binds to nascent pre-mRNAs and acts as a molecular mediator between RNA polymerase II and U1 small nuclear ribonucleoprotein thereby coupling transcription and splicing (PubMed:26124092). Binds also its own pre- mRNA and autoregulates its expression; this autoregulation mechanism is mediated by non-sense-
   3457..4152    +  CDS            FusionRed: FusionRed is a basic (constitutively fluorescent) red fluorescent protein published in 2012, derived from Entacmaea quadricolor. It has low acid sensitivity.
   4171..5664    +  CDS            CRY2PHR: N-terminal photolyase homology region of Arabidopsis thaliana cryptochrome 2 binds to CIB1 upon exposure to blue light (Kennedy et al., 2010)
   5728..6996    +  CDS            FGFR1 (fragment): FGFR1_HUMAN - Also known as BFGFR, CEK, FGFBR, FLG, FLT2, HBGFR. Experimental evidence at protein level: Swiss-Prot protein existence level 1. Tyrosine-protein kinase that acts as cell-surface receptor for fibroblast growth factors and plays an essential role in the regulation of embryonic development, cell proliferation, differentiation and migration. Required for normal mesoderm patterning and correct axial organization during embryonic development, normal skeletogenesis and normal development of the gonadotropin-releasing hormone (GnRH) neuronal system. Phosphorylates PLCG1, FRS2, GAB1 and
   7048..7078    +  misc_feature   MCS (fragment): pUC18/19 multiple cloning site
   7079..7097    +  misc_feature   MCS (fragment): pBluescript multiple cloning site
   7097..7685    +  misc_feature   WPRE: woodchuck hepatitis virus posttranscriptional regulatory element
   7686..7708    +  misc_feature   MCS (fragment): pBluescript multiple cloning site
   7725..7793    +  CDS            nef (fragment): NEF_HV1Z2 - Experimental evidence at protein level: Swiss-Prot protein existence level 1. Extracellular Nef protein targets CD4(+) T-lymphocytes for apoptosis by interacting with CXCR4 surface receptors. From Human immunodeficiency virus type 1 group M subtype D (isolate Z2/CDC-Z34) (HIV-1).
   7795..8028    +  LTR            3' LTR (ΔU3): self-inactivating 3' long terminal repeat (LTR) from HIV-1
   8053..8071    -  promoter       SP6 promoter: promoter for bacteriophage SP6 RNA polymerase
   8299..8578    +  CDS            TcR (fragment): tetracycline efflux protein; tet; confers resistance to tetracycline
   8579..8627    -  misc_feature   bom (fragment): basis of mobility region from pBR322
   8729..8764    -  CDS            rop (fragment): Rop protein, which maintains plasmids at low copy number; rop
   8859..8963    +  promoter       AmpR promoter: bla
   8964..9824    +  CDS            AmpR: β-lactamase; bla; confers resistance to ampicillin, carbenicillin, and related antibiotics
   9995..10583   +  rep_origin     ori: high-copy-number ColE1/pMB1/pBR322/pUC origin of replication
  10766..10822   +  CDS            lacI (fragment): lac repressor; lacI; The lac repressor binds to the lac operator to inhibit transcription in E. coli. This inhibition can be relieved by adding lactose or isopropyl-β-D-thiogalactopyranoside (IPTG).
  10829..11158   +  promoter       SV40 promoter: SV40 enhancer and early promoter
  11358..11477   +  CDS            gpt (fragment): XGPT_ECOLI - Also known as gpp, gxu. Experimental evidence at protein level: Swiss-Prot protein existence level 1. Purine salvage pathway enzyme that catalyzes the transfer of the ribosyl-5-phosphate group from 5-phospho-alpha-D-ribose 1- diphosphate (PRPP) to the N9 position of the 6-oxopurines guanine and xanthine to form the corresponding ribonucleotides GMP (guanosine 5'- monophosphate) and XMP (xanthosine 5'-monophosphate), with the release of PPi. To a lesser extent, also acts on hypoxanthine (PubMed:9100006, PubMed:3886014). Does not ribophosphorylate adenine (PubMed:3886014). From Esch
  11477..11812   +  CDS            gpt (fragment): XGPT_ECOLI - Also known as gpp, gxu. Experimental evidence at protein level: Swiss-Prot protein existence level 1. Purine salvage pathway enzyme that catalyzes the transfer of the ribosyl-5-phosphate group from 5-phospho-alpha-D-ribose 1- diphosphate (PRPP) to the N9 position of the 6-oxopurines guanine and xanthine to form the corresponding ribonucleotides GMP (guanosine 5'- monophosphate) and XMP (xanthosine 5'-monophosphate), with the release of PPi. To a lesser extent, also acts on hypoxanthine (PubMed:9100006, PubMed:3886014). Does not ribophosphorylate adenine (PubMed:3886014). From Esch
  11907..12212   +  CDS            frsA (fragment): FRSA_ECOLI - Also known as yafA. Experimental evidence at protein level: Swiss-Prot protein existence level 1. Catalyzes the hydrolysis of esters (PubMed:15808744). Displays esterase activity toward pNP-butyrate (PubMed:15808744). May stimulate mixed-acid fermentation by acting as a fermentation/respiration switch that down-regulates respiration and up- regulates fermentation rates (PubMed:15169777). From Escherichia coli (strain K12).
  12216..12290   +  CDS            small t antigen (fragment): SV40 (simian virus 40) small t antigen
  12292..12357   +  intron         small t intron: SV40 (simian virus 40) small t antigen intron
  12487..12507   +  CDS            SV40 NLS: nuclear localization signal of SV40 (simian virus 40) large T antigen
  12826..12909   +  CDS            large T antigen (fragment): large T antigen from SV40 (simian virus 40)
  12932..13066   +  polyA_signal   SV40 poly(A) signal: SV40 polyadenylation signal
  13233..329     +  CDS            nef (fragment) (across the origin): NEF_HV1BR - Experimental evidence at protein level: Swiss-Prot protein existence level 1. Extracellular Nef protein targets CD4(+) T-lymphocytes for apoptosis by interacting with CXCR4 surface receptors (PubMed:14990729). From Human immunodeficiency virus type 1 group M subtype B (isolate BRU/LAI) (HIV-1).
