[The description below was written by a language model from this plasmid's Addgene catalogue record and pLannotate feature annotations shown in this document.]
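Description:
FGFR1-optoDroplet is a lentiviral transfer plasmid built on the pHR backbone for expressing a light-clusterable form of human FGFR1 in mammalian cells. It is propagated in E. coli through a ColE1/pUC-type origin with ampicillin resistance (AmpR under its own bla promoter). The viral portion carries a truncated HIV-1 5' LTR, the Ψ packaging signal with a gag fragment, the RRE for Rev-dependent export of the genomic RNA, a cPPT/CTS element, and a self-inactivating ΔU3 3' LTR, so packaging functions must be supplied in trans. Outside the LTRs the backbone retains pBR322-derived remnants and an SV40 promoter–gpt–SV40 small t intron/poly(A) region, with gpt annotated only as fragments.

The payload is a single fusion open reading frame driven by the SFFV promoter and followed by a WPRE to enhance transcript expression. In the annotated order it comprises a fragment of human FUS, the red fluorescent protein FusionRed, the CRY2 photolyase homology region from Arabidopsis, and an approximately 1.27 kb fragment of FGFR1. The catalogue entry also lists an N-terminal myristoylation sequence, which would tether the protein to membranes but is not separately annotated in the feature tables. Blue light drives CRY2PHR association, and the combination with the FUS fragment underlies the "optoDroplet" design named in the record, concentrating the attached FGFR1 portion into clusters that FusionRed makes visible. The stated purpose is optogenetic clustering of FGFR1, in work on protein phase separation and memory of spatial stimuli. The depositor sequence (13,183 nt) and the repository's sequencing result (13,233 nt) differ slightly in length and start coordinate but show essentially the same feature layout.
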