Addgene plasmid #111509: FGFR1-optoDroplet
Purpose: For optogenetic clustering of FGFR1
Depositing lab: Jared Toettcher. Depositing organization: Princeton University. Publication: Protein Phase Separation Provides Long-Term Memory of Transient Spatial Stimuli. Dine E, Gil AA, Uribe G, Brangwynne CP, Toettcher JE. Cell Syst. 2018 May 24. pii: S2405-4712(18)30190-X. doi: 10.1016/j.cels.2018.05.002. PubMed 29859829.
Backbone
  Vector backbone: pHR
  Total vector size (bp): 13183
  Vector type: Lentiviral
Growth in bacteria
  Bacterial resistance: Ampicillin, 100 μg/mL
  Growth temperature: 37°C
  Growth strain: NEB Stable
  Copy number: Unknown
Gene/Insert
  Gene/Insert name: FGFR1
  Species: H. sapiens (human)
  Insert size (bp): 1274
  Entrez Gene: FGFR1 (a.k.a. BFGFR, CD331, CEK, ECCL, FGFBR, FGFR-1, FLG, FLT-2, FLT2, HBGFR, HH2, HRTFDS, KAL2, N-SAM, OGD, bFGF-R-1)
  Promoter: SFFV
  Tag / fusion protein: Fusion Red (N terminal on backbone); Cry2 (N terminal on backbone); Myristoylation sequence (MYR) (N terminal on backbone); FUS (N terminal on backbone)
  Cloning method: Gibson Cloning
  Sequencing primers: 5′ Unknown
Terms and licenses: Academic/Nonprofit Terms; Industry Terms: Not Available to Industry
How to cite: FGFR1-optoDroplet was a gift from Jared Toettcher (Addgene plasmid # 111509 ; http://n2t.net/addgene:111509 ; RRID:Addgene_111509)
